>Addgene plasmid #113785 | pEHF.1.0-gDNA | depositor full sequence | sequence record 214746 | Full Sequence
TAGAGCTAGAAATAGCAAGTTAAAATAAGGCTAGTCCGTTATCAACTTGAAAAAGTGGCACCGAGTCGGT
GCTTTTTTGTTTTAGAGCTAGAAATAGCAAGTTAAAATAAGGCTAGTCCGTTTTTAGCGCGTGCGCCAAT
TCTGCAGACAAATGGCTCTAGAGGTACCCGTTACATAACTTACGGTAAATGGCCCGCCTGGCTGACCGCC
CAACGACCCCCGCCCATTGACGTCAATAGTAACGCCAATAGGGACTTTCCATTGACGTCAATGGGTGGAG
TATTTACGGTAAACTGCCCACTTGGCAGTACATCAAGTGTATCATATGCCAAGTACGCCCCCTATTGACG
TCAATGACGGTAAATGGCCCGCCTGGCATTGTGCCCAGTACATGACCTTATGGGACTTTCCTACTTGGCA
GTACATCTACGTATTAGTCATCGCTATTACCATGGTCGAGGTGAGCCCCACGTTCTGCTTCACTCTCCCC
ATCTCCCCCCCCTCCCCACCCCCAATTTTGTATTTATTTATTTTTTAATTATTTTGTGCAGCGATGGGGG
CGGGGGGGGGGGGGGGGCGCGCGCCAGGCGGGGCGGGGCGGGGCGAGGGGCGGGGCGGGGCGAGGCGGAG
AGGTGCGGCGGCAGCCAATCAGAGCGGCGCGCTCCGAAAGTTTCCTTTTATGGCGAGGCGGCGGCGGCGG
CGGCCCTATAAAAAGCGAAGCGCGCGGCGGGCGGGAGTCGCTGCGACGCTGCCTTCGCCCCGTGCCCCGC
TCCGCCGCCGCCTCGCGCCGCCCGCCCCGGCTCTGACTGACCGCGTTACTCCCACAGGTGAGCGGGCGGG
ACGGCCCTTCTCCTCCGGGCTGTAATTAGCTGAGCAAGAGGTAAGGGTTTAAGGGATGGTTGGTTGGTGG
GGTATTAATGTTTAATTACCTGGAGCACCTGCCTGAAATCACTTTTTTTCAGGTTGGACCGGTGCCACCA
TGGACTATAAGGACCACGACGGAGACTACAAGGATCATGATATTGATTACAAAGACGATGACGATAAGAT
GGCCCCAAAGAAGAAGCGGAAGGTCGGTATCCACGGAGTCCCAGCAGCCGACAAGAAGTACAGCATCGGC
CTGGACATCGGCACCAACTCTGTGGGCTGGGCCGTGATCACCGACGAGTACAAGGTGCCCAGCAAGAAAT
TCAAGGTGCTGGGCAACACCGACCGGCACAGCATCAAGAAGAACCTGATCGGAGCCCTGCTGTTCGACAG
CGGCGAAACAGCCGAGGCCACCCGGCTGAAGAGAACCGCCAGAAGAAGATACACCAGACGGAAGAACCGG
ATCTGCTATCTGCAAGAGATCTTCAGCAACGAGATGGCCAAGGTGGACGACAGCTTCTTCCACAGACTGG
AAGAGTCCTTCCTGGTGGAAGAGGATAAGAAGCACGAGCGGCACCCCATCTTCGGCAACATCGTGGACGA
GGTGGCCTACCACGAGAAGTACCCCACCATCTACCACCTGAGAAAGAAACTGGTGGACAGCACCGACAAG
GCCGACCTGCGGCTGATCTATCTGGCCCTGGCCCACATGATCAAGTTCCGGGGCCACTTCCTGATCGAGG
GCGACCTGAACCCCGACAACAGCGACGTGGACAAGCTGTTCATCCAGCTGGTGCAGACCTACAACCAGCT
GTTCGAGGAAAACCCCATCAACGCCAGCGGCGTGGACGCCAAGGCCATCCTGTCTGCCAGACTGAGCAAG
AGCAGACGGCTGGAAAATCTGATCGCCCAGCTGCCCGGCGAGAAGAAGAATGGCCTGTTCGGAAACCTGA
TTGCCCTGAGCCTGGGCCTGACCCCCAACTTCAAGAGCAACTTCGACCTGGCCGAGGATGCCAAACTGCA
GCTGAGCAAGGACACCTACGACGACGACCTGGACAACCTGCTGGCCCAGATCGGCGACCAGTACGCCGAC
CTGTTTCTGGCCGCCAAGAACCTGTCCGACGCCATCCTGCTGAGCGACATCCTGAGAGTGAACACCGAGA
TCACCAAGGCCCCCCTGAGCGCCTCTATGATCAAGAGATACGACGAGCACCACCAGGACCTGACCCTGCT
GAAAGCTCTCGTGCGGCAGCAGCTGCCTGAGAAGTACAAAGAGATTTTCTTCGACCAGAGCAAGAACGGC
TACGCCGGCTACATTGACGGCGGAGCCAGCCAGGAAGAGTTCTACAAGTTCATCAAGCCCATCCTGGAAA
AGATGGACGGCACCGAGGAACTGCTCGTGAAGCTGAACAGAGAGGACCTGCTGCGGAAGCAGCGGACCTT
CGACAACGGCAGCATCCCCCACCAGATCCACCTGGGAGAGCTGCACGCCATTCTGCGGCGGCAGGAAGAT
TTTTACCCATTCCTGAAGGACAACCGGGAAAAGATCGAGAAGATCCTGACCTTCCGCATCCCCTACTACG
TGGGCCCTCTGGCCAGGGGAAACAGCAGATTCGCCTGGATGACCAGAAAGAGCGAGGAAACCATCACCCC
CTGGAACTTCGAGGAAGTGGTGGACAAGGGCGCTTCCGCCCAGAGCTTCATCGAGCGGATGACCAACTTC
GATAAGAACCTGCCCAACGAGAAGGTGCTGCCCAAGCACAGCCTGCTGTACGAGTACTTCACCGTGTATA
ACGAGCTGACCAAAGTGAAATACGTGACCGAGGGAATGAGAAAGCCCGCCTTCCTGAGCGGCGAGCAGAA
AAAGGCCATCGTGGACCTGCTGTTCAAGACCAACCGGAAAGTGACCGTGAAGCAGCTGAAAGAGGACTAC
TTCAAGAAAATCGAGTGCTTCGACTCCGTGGAAATCTCCGGCGTGGAAGATCGGTTCAACGCCTCCCTGG
GCACATACCACGATCTGCTGAAAATTATCAAGGACAAGGACTTCCTGGACAATGAGGAAAACGAGGACAT
TCTGGAAGATATCGTGCTGACCCTGACACTGTTTGAGGACAGAGAGATGATCGAGGAACGGCTGAAAACC
TATGCCCACCTGTTCGACGACAAAGTGATGAAGCAGCTGAAGCGGCGGAGATACACCGGCTGGGGCAGGC
TGAGCCGGAAGCTGATCAACGGCATCCGGGACAAGCAGTCCGGCAAGACAATCCTGGATTTCCTGAAGTC
CGACGGCTTCGCCAACAGAAACTTCATGCAGCTGATCCACGACGACAGCCTGACCTTTAAAGAGGACATC
CAGAAAGCCCAGGTGTCCGGCCAGGGCGATAGCCTGCACGAGCACATTGCCAATCTGGCCGGCAGCCCCG
CCATTAAGAAGGGCATCCTGCAGACAGTGAAGGTGGTGGACGAGCTCGTGAAAGTGATGGGCCGGCACAA
GCCCGAGAACATCGTGATCGAAATGGCCAGAGAGAACCAGACCACCCAGAAGGGACAGAAGAACAGCCGC
GAGAGAATGAAGCGGATCGAAGAGGGCATCAAAGAGCTGGGCAGCCAGATCCTGAAAGAACACCCCGTGG
AAAACACCCAGCTGCAGAACGAGAAGCTGTACCTGTACTACCTGCAGAATGGGCGGGATATGTACGTGGA
CCAGGAACTGGACATCAACCGGCTGTCCGACTACGATGTGGACCATATCGTGCCTCAGAGCTTTCTGAAG
GACGACTCCATCGACAACAAGGTGCTGACCAGAAGCGACAAGAACCGGGGCAAGAGCGACAACGTGCCCT
CCGAAGAGGTCGTGAAGAAGATGAAGAACTACTGGCGGCAGCTGCTGAACGCCAAGCTGATTACCCAGAG
AAAGTTCGACAATCTGACCAAGGCCGAGAGAGGCGGCCTGAGCGAACTGGATAAGGCCGGCTTCATCAAG
AGACAGCTGGTGGAAACCCGGCAGATCACAAAGCACGTGGCACAGATCCTGGACTCCCGGATGAACACTA
AGTACGACGAGAATGACAAGCTGATCCGGGAAGTGAAAGTGATCACCCTGAAGTCCAAGCTGGTGTCCGA
TTTCCGGAAGGATTTCCAGTTTTACAAAGTGCGCGAGATCAACAACTACCACCACGCCCACGACGCCTAC
CTGAACGCCGTCGTGGGAACCGCCCTGATCAAAAAGTACCCTAAGCTGGAAAGCGAGTTCGTGTACGGCG
ACTACAAGGTGTACGACGTGCGGAAGATGATCGCCAAGAGCGAGCAGGAAATCGGCAAGGCTACCGCCAA
GTACTTCTTCTACAGCAACATCATGAACTTTTTCAAGACCGAGATTACCCTGGCCAACGGCGAGATCCGG
AAGCGGCCTCTGATCGAGACAAACGGCGAAACCGGGGAGATCGTGTGGGATAAGGGCCGGGATTTTGCCA
CCGTGCGGAAAGTGCTGAGCATGCCCCAAGTGAATATCGTGAAAAAGACCGAGGTGCAGACAGGCGGCTT
CAGCAAAGAGTCTATCCTGCCCAAGAGGAACAGCGATAAGCTGATCGCCAGAAAGAAGGACTGGGACCCT
AAGAAGTACGGCGGCTTCGACAGCCCCACCGTGGCCTATTCTGTGCTGGTGGTGGCCAAAGTGGAAAAGG
GCAAGTCCAAGAAACTGAAGAGTGTGAAAGAGCTGCTGGGGATCACCATCATGGAAAGAAGCAGCTTCGA
GAAGAATCCCATCGACTTTCTGGAAGCCAAGGGCTACAAAGAAGTGAAAAAGGACCTGATCATCAAGCTG
CCTAAGTACTCCCTGTTCGAGCTGGAAAACGGCCGGAAGAGAATGCTGGCCTCTGCCGGCGAACTGCAGA
AGGGAAACGAACTGGCCCTGCCCTCCAAATATGTGAACTTCCTGTACCTGGCCAGCCACTATGAGAAGCT
GAAGGGCTCCCCCGAGGATAATGAGCAGAAACAGCTGTTTGTGGAACAGCACAAGCACTACCTGGACGAG
ATCATCGAGCAGATCAGCGAGTTCTCCAAGAGAGTGATCCTGGCCGACGCTAATCTGGACAAAGTGCTGT
CCGCCTACAACAAGCACCGGGATAAGCCCATCAGAGAGCAGGCCGAGAATATCATCCACCTGTTTACCCT
GACCAATCTGGGAGCCCCTGCCGCCTTCAAGTACTTTGACACCACCATCGACCGGAAGAGGTACACCAGC
ACCAAAGAGGTGCTGGACGCCACCCTGATCCACCAGAGCATCACCGGCCTGTACGAGACACGGATCGACC
TGTCTCAGCTGGGAGGCGACAAAAGGCCGGCGGCCACGAAAAAGGCCGGCCAGGCAAAAAAGAAAAAGTA
AGAATTCCTAGAGCTCGCTGATCAGCCTCGACTGTGCCTTCTAGTTGCCAGCCATCTGTTGTTTGCCCCT
CCCCCGTGCCTTCCTTGACCCTGGAAGGTGCCACTCCCACTGTCCTTTCCTAATAAAATGAGGAAATTGC
ATCGCATTGTCTGAGTAGGTGTCATTCTATTCTGGGGGGTGGGGTGGGGCAGGACAGCAAGGGGGAGGAT
TGGGAAGAGAATAGCAGGCATGCTGGGGAGCGGCCGCAGGAACCCCTAGTGATGGAGTTGGCCACTCCCT
CTCTGCGCGCTCGCTCGCTCACTGAGGCCGGGCGACCAAAGGTCGCCCGACGCCCGGGCTTTGCCCGGGC
GGCCTCAGTGAGCGAGCGAGCGCGCAGCTGCCTGCAGGGGCGCCTGATGCGGTATTTTCTCCTTACGCAT
CTGTGCGGTATTTCACACCGCATA
[142 nt withheld, positions 5695-5836]
C
[141 nt withheld, positions 5838-5978]
CCTTTGACGTTGGAGTCCACGTTCTTT
[37 nt withheld, positions 6006-6042]
ACCCTATCTCGGGCTATTCTTTTGATTTATAAGGGATTTTGCCGATTTCGGCCTATTGGTTAAAAAATGA
GCTGATTTAACAAAAATTTAACGCGAATTTTAACAAAATATTAACGTTTACAATTTTATGGTGCACTCTC
AGTACAATCTGCTCTGATGCCGCATAGTTAAGCCAGCCCCGACACCCGCCAACACCCGCTGACGCGCCCT
GACGGGCTTGTCTGCTCCCGGCATCCGCTTACAGACAAGCTGTGACCGTCTCCGGGAGCTGCATGTGTCA
GAGGTTTTCACCGTCATCACCGAAACGCGCGAGACGAAAGGGCCTCGTGATACGCCTATTTTTATAGGTT
AATGTCATGATAATAATGGTTTCTTAGACGTCAGGTGGCACTTTTCGGGGAAATGTGCGCGGAACCCCTA
TTTGTTTATTTTTCTAAATACATTCAAATATGTATCCGCTCATGAGACAATAACCCTGATAAATGCTTCA
ATAATATTGAAAAAGGAAGAGTATGAGTATTCAACATTTCCGTGTCGCCCTTATTCCCTTTTTTGCGGCA
TTTTGCCTTCCTGTTTTTGCTCACCCAGAAACGCTGGTGAAAGTAAAAGATGCTGAAGATCAGTTGGGTG
CACGAGTGGGTTACATCGAACTGGATCTCAACAGCGGTAAGATCCTTGAGAGTTTTCGCCCCGAAGAACG
TTTTCCAATGATGAGCACTTTTAAAGTTCTGCTATGTGGCGCGGTATTATCCCGTATTGACGCCGGGCAA
GAGCAACTCGGTCGCCGCATACACTATTCTCAGAATGACTTGGTTGAGTACTCACCAGTCACAGAAAAGC
ATCTTACGGATGGCATGACAGTAAGAGAATTATGCAGTGCTGCCATAACCATGAGTGATAACACTGCGGC
CAACTTACTTCTGACAACGATCGGAGGACCGAAGGAGCTAACCGCTTTTTTGCACAACATGGGGGATCAT
GTAACTCGCCTTGATCGTTGGGAACCGGAGCTGAATGAAGCCATACCAAACGACGAGCGTGACACCACGA
TGCCTGTAGCAATGGCAACAACGTTGCGCAAACTATTAACTGGCGAACTACTTACTCTAGCTTCCCGGCA
ACAATTAATAGACTGGATGGAGGCGGATAAAGTTGCAGGACCACTTCTGCGCTCGGCCCTTCCGGCTGGC
TGGTTTATTGCTGATAAATCTGGAGCCGGTGAGCGTGGAAGCCGCGGTATCATTGCAGCACTGGGGCCAG
ATGGTAAGCCCTCCCGTATCGTAGTTATCTACACGACGGGGAGTCAGGCAACTATGGATGAACGAAATAG
ACAGATCGCTGAGATAGGTGCCTCACTGATTAAGCATTGGTAACTGTCAGACCAAGTTTACTCATATATA
CTTTAGATTGATTTAAAACTTCATTTTTAATTTAAAAGGATCTAGGTGAAGATCCTTTTTGATAATCTCA
TGACCAAAATCCCTTAACGTGAGTTTTCGTTCCACTGAGCGTCAGACCCCGTAGAAAAGATCAAAGGATC
TTCTTGAGATCCTTTTTTTCTGCGCGTAATCTGCTGCTTGCAAACAAAAAAACCACCGCTACCAGCGGTG
GTTTGTTTGCCGGATCAAGAGCTACCAACTCTTTTTCCGAAGGTAACTGGCTTCAGCAGAGCGCAGATAC
CAAATACTGTCCTTCTAGTGTAGCCGTAGTTAGGCCACCACTTCAAGAACTCTGTAGCACCGCCTACATA
CCTCGCTCTGCTAATCCTGTTACCAGTGGCTGCTGCCAGTGGCGATAAGTCGTGTCTTACCGGGTTGGAC
TCAAGACGATAGTTACCGGATAAGGCGCAGCGGTCGGGCTGAACGGGGGGTTCGTGCACACAGCCCAGCT
TGGAGCGAACGACCTACACCGAACTGAGATACCTACAGCGTGAGCTATGAGAAAGCGCCACGCTTCCCGA
AGGGAGAAAGGCGGACAGGTATCCGGTAAGCGGCAGGGTCGGAACAGGAGAGCGCACGAGGGAGCTTCCA
GGGGGAAACGCCTGGTATCTTTATAGTCCTGTCGGGTTTCGCCACCTCTGACTTGAGCGTCGATTTTTGT
GATGCTCGTCAGGGGGGCGGAGCCTATGGAAAAACGCCAGCAACGCGGCCTTTTTACGGTTCCTGGCCTT
TTGCTGGCCTTTTGCTCACATGTGAGGGCCTATTTCCCATGATTCCTTCATATTTGCATATACGATACAA
GGCTGTTAGAGAGATAATTGGAATTAATTTGACTGTAAACACAAAGATATTAGTACAAAATACGTGACGT
AGAAAGTAATAATTTCTTGGGTAGTTTGCAGTTTTAAAATTATGTTTTAAAATGGACTATCATATGCTTA
CCGTAACTTGAAAGTATTTCGATTTCTTGGCTTTATATATCTTGTGGAAAGGACGAAACACCAACTGAAG
CTGCCAATACTTGTTT
Features (pLannotate 1.2.2; 18 found; start..end, strand, type, name):
     79..122     +  misc_RNA       gRNA scaffold (fragment): guide RNA scaffold for the Streptococcus pyogenes CRISPR/Cas9 system
    169..454     +  enhancer       CMV enhancer: human cytomegalovirus immediate early enhancer; contains an 18-bp deletion relative to the standard CMV enhancer
    456..733     +  promoter       chicken β-actin promoter: No description available
    734..962     +  intron         hybrid intron: hybrid between chicken β-actin (CBA) and minute virus of mice (MMV) introns (Gray et al., 2011)
   1100..2701    +  CDS            Cas9(N): N-terminal portion of Streptococcus pyogenes Cas9 (Zetsche et al., 2015)
   2702..5200    +  CDS            Cas9(C): C-terminal portion of Streptococcus pyogenes Cas9 (Zetsche et al., 2015)
   5201..5248    +  CDS            nucleoplasmin NLS: bipartite nuclear localization signal from nucleoplasmin
   5282..5393    +  polyA_signal   bGH poly(A) signal: bovine growth hormone polyadenylation signal
   5498..5638    +  repeat_region  AAV2 ITR: inverted terminal repeat of adeno-associated virus serotype 2 inverted
   5643..5694    -  misc_feature   bom (fragment): basis of mobility region from pBR322
   5713..6093    +  rep_origin     M13 ori (sequence partly withheld): M13 bacteriophage origin of replication; arrow indicates direction of (+) strand synthesis
   6169..6218    -  misc_feature   bom (fragment): basis of mobility region from pBR322
   6320..6355    -  CDS            rop (fragment): Rop protein, which maintains plasmids at low copy number; rop
   6450..6554    +  promoter       AmpR promoter: bla
   6555..7415    +  CDS            AmpR: β-lactamase; bla; confers resistance to ampicillin, carbenicillin, and related antibiotics
   7586..8174    +  rep_origin     ori: high-copy-number ColE1/pMB1/pBR322/pUC origin of replication
   8236..8476    +  promoter       U6 promoter: RNA polymerase III promoter for human U6 snRNA
   8505..72      +  misc_RNA       gRNA scaffold (across the origin): guide RNA scaffold for the Streptococcus pyogenes CRISPR/Cas9 system
