>Addgene plasmid #113785 | pEHF.1.0-gDNA | addgene full sequence | sequence record 230584 | Addgene NGS Result
TAGAGCTAGAAATAGCAAGTTAAAATAAGGCTAGTCCGTTATCAACTTGAAAAAGTGGCACCGAGTCGGT
GCTTTTTTGTTTTAGAGCTAGAAATAGCAAGTTAAAATAAGGCTAGTCCGTTTTTAGCGCGTGCGCCAAT
TCTGCAGACAAATGGCTCTAGAGGTACCCGTTACATAACTTACGGTAAATGGCCCGCCTGGCTGACCGCC
CAACGACCCCCGCCCATTGACGTCAATAGTAACGCCAATAGGGACTTTCCATTGACGTCAATGGGTGGAG
TATTTACGGTAAACTGCCCACTTGGCAGTACATCAAGTGTATCATATGCCAAGTACGCCCCCTATTGACG
TCAATGACGGTAAATGGCCCGCCTGGCATTGTGCCCAGTACATGACCTTATGGGACTTTCCTACTTGGCA
GTACATCTACGTATTAGTCATCGCTATTACCATGGTCGAGGTGAGCCCCACGTTCTGCTTCACTCTCCCC
ATCTCCCCCCGGGCGGGGCGGGGCGAGGCGGAGAGGTGCGGCGGCAGCCAATCAGAGCGGCGCGCTCCGA
AAGTTTCCTTTTATGGCGAGGCGGCGGCGGCGGCGGCCCTATAAAAAGCGAAGCGCGCGGCGGGCGGGAG
TCGCTGCGCGCTGCCTTCGCCCCGTGCCCCGCTCCGCCGCCGCCTCGCGCCGCCCGCCCCGGCTCTGACT
GACCGCGTTACTCCCACAGGTGAGCGGGCGGGACGGCCCTTCTCCTCCGGGCTGTAATTAGCTGAGCAAG
AGGTAAGGGTTTAAGGGATGGTTGGTTGGTGGGGTATTAATGTTTAATTACCTGGAGCACCTGCCTGAAA
TCACTTTTTTTCAGGTTGGACCGGTGCCACCATGGACTATAAGGACCACGACGGAGACTACAAGGATCAT
GATATTGATTACAAAGACGATGACGATAAGATGGCCCCAAAGAAGAAGCGGAAGGTCGGTATCCACGGAG
TCCCAGCAGCCGACAAGAAGTACAGCATCGGCCTGGACATCGGCACCAACTCTGTGGGCTGGGCCGTGAT
CACCGACGAGTACAAGGTGCCCAGCAAGAAATTCAAGGTGCTGGGCAACACCGACCGGCACAGCATCAAG
AAGAACCTGATCGGAGCCCTGCTGTTCGACAGCGGCGAAACAGCCGAGGCCACCCGGCTGAAGAGAACCG
CCAGAAGAAGATACACCAGACGGAAGAACCGGATCTGCTATCTGCAAGAGATCTTCAGCAACGAGATGGC
CAAGGTGGACGACAGCTTCTTCCACAGACTGGAAGAGTCCTTCCTGGTGGAAGAGGATAAGAAGCACGAG
CGGCACCCCATCTTCGGCAACATCGTGGACGAGGTGGCCTACCACGAGAAGTACCCCACCATCTACCACC
TGAGAAAGAAACTGGTGGACAGCACCGACAAGGCCGACCTGCGGCTGATCTATCTGGCCCTGGCCCACAT
GATCAAGTTCCGGGGCCACTTCCTGATCGAGGGCGACCTGAACCCCGACAACAGCGACGTGGACAAGCTG
TTCATCCAGCTGGTGCAGACCTACAACCAGCTGTTCGAGGAAAACCCCATCAACGCCAGCGGCGTGGACG
CCAAGGCCATCCTGTCTGCCAGACTGAGCAAGAGCAGACGGCTGGAAAATCTGATCGCCCAGCTGCCCGG
CGAGAAGAAGAATGGCCTGTTCGGAAACCTGATTGCCCTGAGCCTGGGCCTGACCCCCAACTTCAAGAGC
AACTTCGACCTGGCCGAGGATGCCAAACTGCAGCTGAGCAAGGACACCTACGACGACGACCTGGACAACC
TGCTGGCCCAGATCGGCGACCAGTACGCCGACCTGTTTCTGGCCGCCAAGAACCTGTCCGACGCCATCCT
GCTGAGCGACATCCTGAGAGTGAACACCGAGATCACCAAGGCCCCCCTGAGCGCCTCTATGATCAAGAGA
TACGACGAGCACCACCAGGACCTGACCCTGCTGAAAGCTCTCGTGCGGCAGCAGCTGCCTGAGAAGTACA
AAGAGATTTTCTTCGACCAGAGCAAGAACGGCTACGCCGGCTACATTGACGGCGGAGCCAGCCAGGAAGA
GTTCTACAAGTTCATCAAGCCCATCCTGGAAAAGATGGACGGCACCGAGGAACTGCTCGTGAAGCTGAAC
AGAGAGGACCTGCTGCGGAAGCAGCGGACCTTCGACAACGGCAGCATCCCCCACCAGATCCACCTGGGAG
AGCTGCACGCCATTCTGCGGCGGCAGGAAGATTTTTACCCATTCCTGAAGGACAACCGGGAAAAGATCGA
GAAGATCCTGACCTTCCGCATCCCCTACTACGTGGGCCCTCTGGCCAGGGGAAACAGCAGATTCGCCTGG
ATGACCAGAAAGAGCGAGGAAACCATCACCCCCTGGAACTTCGAGGAAGTGGTGGACAAGGGCGCTTCCG
CCCAGAGCTTCATCGAGCGGATGACCAACTTCGATAAGAACCTGCCCAACGAGAAGGTGCTGCCCAAGCA
CAGCCTGCTGTACGAGTACTTCACCGTGTATAACGAGCTGACCAAAGTGAAATACGTGACCGAGGGAATG
AGAAAGCCCGCCTTCCTGAGCGGCGAGCAGAAAAAGGCCATCGTGGACCTGCTGTTCAAGACCAACCGGA
AAGTGACCGTGAAGCAGCTGAAAGAGGACTACTTCAAGAAAATCGAGTGCTTCGACTCCGTGGAAATCTC
CGGCGTGGAAGATCGGTTCAACGCCTCCCTGGGCACATACCACGATCTGCTGAAAATTATCAAGGACAAG
GACTTCCTGGACAATGAGGAAAACGAGGACATTCTGGAAGATATCGTGCTGACCCTGACACTGTTTGAGG
ACAGAGAGATGATCGAGGAACGGCTGAAAACCTATGCCCACCTGTTCGACGACAAAGTGATGAAGCAGCT
GAAGCGGCGGAGATACACCGGCTGGGGCAGGCTGAGCCGGAAGCTGATCAACGGCATCCGGGACAAGCAG
TCCGGCAAGACAATCCTGGATTTCCTGAAGTCCGACGGCTTCGCCAACAGAAACTTCATGCAGCTGATCC
ACGACGACAGCCTGACCTTTAAAGAGGACATCCAGAAAGCCCAGGTGTCCGGCCAGGGCGATAGCCTGCA
CGAGCACATTGCCAATCTGGCCGGCAGCCCCGCCATTAAGAAGGGCATCCTGCAGACAGTGAAGGTGGTG
GACGAGCTCGTGAAAGTGATGGGCCGGCACAAGCCCGAGAACATCGTGATCGAAATGGCCAGAGAGAACC
AGACCACCCAGAAGGGACAGAAGAACAGCCGCGAGAGAATGAAGCGGATCGAAGAGGGCATCAAAGAGCT
GGGCAGCCAGATCCTGAAAGAACACCCCGTGGAAAACACCCAGCTGCAGAACGAGAAGCTGTACCTGTAC
TACCTGCAGAATGGGCGGGATATGTACGTGGACCAGGAACTGGACATCAACCGGCTGTCCGACTACGATG
TGGACCATATCGTGCCTCAGAGCTTTCTGAAGGACGACTCCATCGACAACAAGGTGCTGACCAGAAGCGA
CAAGAACCGGGGCAAGAGCGACAACGTGCCCTCCGAAGAGGTCGTGAAGAAGATGAAGAACTACTGGCGG
CAGCTGCTGAACGCCAAGCTGATTACCCAGAGAAAGTTCGACAATCTGACCAAGGCCGAGAGAGGCGGCC
TGAGCGAACTGGATAAGGCCGGCTTCATCAAGAGACAGCTGGTGGAAACCCGGCAGATCACAAAGCACGT
GGCACAGATCCTGGACTCCCGGATGAACACTAAGTACGACGAGAATGACAAGCTGATCCGGGAAGTGAAA
GTGATCACCCTGAAGTCCAAGCTGGTGTCCGATTTCCGGAAGGATTTCCAGTTTTACAAAGTGCGCGAGA
TCAACAACTACCACCACGCCCACGACGCCTACCTGAACGCCGTCGTGGGAACCGCCCTGATCAAAAAGTA
CCCTAAGCTGGAAAGCGAGTTCGTGTACGGCGACTACAAGGTGTACGACGTGCGGAAGATGATCGCCAAG
AGCGAGCAGGAAATCGGCAAGGCTACCGCCAAGTACTTCTTCTACAGCAACATCATGAACTTTTTCAAGA
CCGAGATTACCCTGGCCAACGGCGAGATCCGGAAGCGGCCTCTGATCGAGACAAACGGCGAAACCGGGGA
GATCGTGTGGGATAAGGGCCGGGATTTTGCCACCGTGCGGAAAGTGCTGAGCATGCCCCAAGTGAATATC
GTGAAAAAGACCGAGGTGCAGACAGGCGGCTTCAGCAAAGAGTCTATCCTGCCCAAGAGGAACAGCGATA
AGCTGATCGCCAGAAAGAAGGACTGGGACCCTAAGAAGTACGGCGGCTTCGACAGCCCCACCGTGGCCTA
TTCTGTGCTGGTGGTGGCCAAAGTGGAAAAGGGCAAGTCCAAGAAACTGAAGAGTGTGAAAGAGCTGCTG
GGGATCACCATCATGGAAAGAAGCAGCTTCGAGAAGAATCCCATCGACTTTCTGGAAGCCAAGGGCTACA
AAGAAGTGAAAAAGGACCTGATCATCAAGCTGCCTAAGTACTCCCTGTTCGAGCTGGAAAACGGCCGGAA
GAGAATGCTGGCCTCTGCCGGCGAACTGCAGAAGGGAAACGAACTGGCCCTGCCCTCCAAATATGTGAAC
TTCCTGTACCTGGCCAGCCACTATGAGAAGCTGAAGGGCTCCCCCGAGGATAATGAGCAGAAACAGCTGT
TTGTGGAACAGCACAAGCACTACCTGGACGAGATCATCGAGCAGATCAGCGAGTTCTCCAAGAGAGTGAT
CCTGGCCGACGCTAATCTGGACAAAGTGCTGTCCGCCTACAACAAGCACCGGGATAAGCCCATCAGAGAG
CAGGCCGAGAATATCATCCACCTGTTTACCCTGACCAATCTGGGAGCCCCTGCCGCCTTCAAGTACTTTG
ACACCACCATCGACCGGAAGAGGTACACCAGCACCAAAGAGGTGCTGGACGCCACCCTGATCCACCAGAG
CATCACCGGCCTGTACGAGACACGGATCGACCTGTCTCAGCTGGGAGGCGACAAAAGGCCGGCGGCCACG
AAAAAGGCCGGCCAGGCAAAAAAGAAAAAGTAAGAATTCCTAGAGCTCGCTGATCAGCCTCGACTGTGCC
TTCTAGTTGCCAGCCATCTGTTGTTTGCCCCTCCCCCGTGCCTTCCTTGACCCTGGAAGGTGCCACTCCC
ACTGTCCTTTCCTAATAAAATGAGGAAATTGCATCGCATTGTCTGAGTAGGTGTCATTCTATTCTGGGGG
GTGGGGTGGGGCAGGACAGCAAGGGGGAGGATTGGGAAGAGAATAGCAGGCATGCTGGGGAGCGGCCGCA
GGAACCCCTAGTGATGGAGTTGGCCACTCCCTCTCTGCGCGCTCGCTCGCTCACTGAGGCCGGGCGACCA
AAGGTCGCCCGACGCCCGGGCTTTGCCCGGGCGGCCTCAGTGAGCGAGCGAGCGCGCAGCTGCCTGCAGG
GGCGCCTGATGCGGTATTTTCTCCTTACGCATCTGTGCGGTATTTCACACCGCATA
[95 nt withheld, positions 5587-5681]
T
[46 nt withheld, positions 5683-5728]
C
[141 nt withheld, positions 5730-5870]
CCTTTGACGTTGGAGTCCACGTTCTTT
[37 nt withheld, positions 5898-5934]
ACTCTATCTCGGGCTATTCTTTTGATTTATAAGGGATTTTGCCGATTTCGGTCTATTGGTTAAAAAATGA
GCTGATTTAACAAAAATTTAACGCGAATTTTAACAAAATATTAACGTTTACAATTTTATGGTGCACTCTC
AGTACAATCTGCTCTGATGCCGCATAGTTAAGCCAGCCCCGACACCCGCCAACACCCGCTGACGCGCCCT
GACGGGCTTGTCTGCTCCCGGCATCCGCTTACAGACAAGCTGTGACCGTCTCCGGGAGCTGCATGTGTCA
GAGGTTTTCACCGTCATCACCGAAACGCGCGAGACGAAAGGGCCTCGTGATACGCCTATTTTTATAGGTT
AATGTCATGATAATAATGGTTTCTTAGACGTCAGGTGGCACTTTTCGGGGAAATGTGCGCGGAACCCCTA
TTTGTTTATTTTTCTAAATACATTCAAATATGTATCCGCTCATGAGACAATAACCCTGATAAATGCTTCA
ATAATATTGAAAAAGGAAGAGTATGAGTATTCAACATTTCCGTGTCGCCCTTATTCCCTTTTTTGCGGCA
TTTTGCCTTCCTGTTTTTGCTCACCCAGAAACGCTGGTGAAAGTAAAAGATGCTGAAGATCAGTTGGGTG
CACGAGTGGGTTACATCGAACTGGATCTCAACAGCGGTAAGATCCTTGAGAGTTTTCGCCCCGAAGAACG
TTTTCCAATGATGAGCACTTTTAAAGTTCTGCTATGTGGCGCGGTATTATCCCGTATTGACGCCGGGCAA
GAGCAACTCGGTCGCCGCATACACTATTCTCAGAATGACTTGGTTGAGTACTCACCAGTCACAGAAAAGC
ATCTTACGGATGGCATGACAGTAAGAGAATTATGCAGTGCTGCCATAACCATGAGTGATAACACTGCGGC
CAACTTACTTCTGACAACGATCGGAGGACCGAAGGAGCTAACCGCTTTTTTGCACAACATGGGGGATCAT
GTAACTCGCCTTGATCGTTGGGAACCGGAGCTGAATGAAGCCATACCAAACGACGAGCGTGACACCACGA
TGCCTGTAGCAATGGCAACAACGTTGCGCAAACTATTAACTGGCGAACTACTTACTCTAGCTTCCCGGCA
ACAATTAATAGACTGGATGGAGGCGGATAAAGTTGCAGGACCACTTCTGCGCTCGGCCCTTCCGGCTGGC
TGGTTTATTGCTGATAAATCTGGAGCCGGTGAGCGTGGAAGCCGCGGTATCATTGCAGCACTGGGGCCAG
ATGGTAAGCCCTCCCGTATCGTAGTTATCTACACGACGGGGAGTCAGGCAACTATGGATGAACGAAATAG
ACAGATCGCTGAGATAGGTGCCTCACTGATTAAGCATTGGTAACTGTCAGACCAAGTTTACTCATATATA
CTTTAGATTGATTTAAAACTTCATTTTTAATTTAAAAGGATCTAGGTGAAGATCCTTTTTGATAATCTCA
TGACCAAAATCCCTTAACGTGAGTTTTCGTTCCACTGAGCGTCAGACCCCGTAGAAAAGATCAAAGGATC
TTCTTGAGATCCTTTTTTTCTGCGCGTAATCTGCTGCTTGCAAACAAAAAAACCACCGCTACCAGCGGTG
GTTTGTTTGCCGGATCAAGAGCTACCAACTCTTTTTCCGAAGGTAACTGGCTTCAGCAGAGCGCAGATAC
CAAATACTGTTCTTCTAGTGTAGCCGTAGTTAGGCCACCACTTCAAGAACTCTGTAGCACCGCCTACATA
CCTCGCTCTGCTAATCCTGTTACCAGTGGCTGCTGCCAGTGGCGATAAGTCGTGTCTTACCGGGTTGGAC
TCAAGACGATAGTTACCGGATAAGGCGCAGCGGTCGGGCTGAACGGGGGGTTCGTGCACACAGCCCAGCT
TGGAGCGAACGACCTACACCGAACTGAGATACCTACAGCGTGAGCTATGAGAAAGCGCCACGCTTCCCGA
AGGGAGAAAGGCGGACAGGTATCCGGTAAGCGGCAGGGTCGGAACAGGAGAGCGCACGAGGGAGCTTCCA
GGGGGAAACGCCTGGTATCTTTATAGTCCTGTCGGGTTTCGCCACCTCTGACTTGAGCGTCGATTTTTGT
GATGCTCGTCAGGGGGGCGGAGCCTATGGAAAAACGCCAGCAACGCGGCCTTTTTACGGTTCCTGGCCTT
TTGCTGGCCTTTTGCTCACATGTGAGGGCCTATTTCCCATGATTCCTTCATATTTGCATATACGATACAA
GGCTGTTAGAGAGATAATTGGAATTAATTTGACTGTAAACACAAAGATATTAGTACAAAATACGTGACGT
AGAAAGTAATAATTTCTTGGGTAGTTTGCAGTTTTAAAATTATGTTTTAAAATGGACTATCATATGCTTA
CCGTAACTTGAAAGTATTTCGATTTCTTGGCTTTATATATCTTGTGGAAAGGACGAAACACCGAACTGAA
GCTGCCAATACTTGTTT
Features (pLannotate 1.2.2; 19 found; start..end, strand, type, name):
     79..122     +  misc_RNA       gRNA scaffold (fragment): guide RNA scaffold for the Streptococcus pyogenes CRISPR/Cas9 system
    169..454     +  enhancer       CMV enhancer: human cytomegalovirus immediate early enhancer; contains an 18-bp deletion relative to the standard CMV enhancer
    456..500     +  promoter       chicken β-actin promoter (fragment): contains a 21-bp deletion relative to the standard chicken β-actin promoter
    501..626     +  promoter       chicken β-actin promoter (fragment): contains a 21-bp deletion relative to the standard chicken β-actin promoter
    627..854     +  intron         hybrid intron: hybrid between chicken β-actin (CBA) and minute virus of mice (MMV) introns (Gray et al., 2011)
    992..2593    +  CDS            Cas9(N): N-terminal portion of Streptococcus pyogenes Cas9 (Zetsche et al., 2015)
   2594..5092    +  CDS            Cas9(C): C-terminal portion of Streptococcus pyogenes Cas9 (Zetsche et al., 2015)
   5093..5140    +  CDS            nucleoplasmin NLS: bipartite nuclear localization signal from nucleoplasmin
   5174..5285    +  polyA_signal   bGH poly(A) signal: bovine growth hormone polyadenylation signal
   5390..5530    +  repeat_region  AAV2 ITR: inverted terminal repeat of adeno-associated virus serotype 2 inverted
   5535..5586    -  misc_feature   bom (fragment): basis of mobility region from pBR322
   5605..6060    +  rep_origin     f1 ori (sequence partly withheld): f1 bacteriophage origin of replication; arrow indicates direction of (+) strand synthesis
   6061..6110    -  misc_feature   bom (fragment): basis of mobility region from pBR322
   6212..6247    -  CDS            rop (fragment): Rop protein, which maintains plasmids at low copy number; rop
   6342..6446    +  promoter       AmpR promoter: bla
   6447..7307    +  CDS            AmpR: β-lactamase; bla; confers resistance to ampicillin, carbenicillin, and related antibiotics
   7478..8066    +  rep_origin     ori: high-copy-number ColE1/pMB1/pBR322/pUC origin of replication
   8128..8368    +  promoter       U6 promoter: RNA polymerase III promoter for human U6 snRNA
   8398..72      +  misc_RNA       gRNA scaffold (across the origin): guide RNA scaffold for the Streptococcus pyogenes CRISPR/Cas9 system
