[The description below was written by a language model from this plasmid's Addgene catalogue record and pLannotate feature annotations shown in this document.]
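Description:
pEHF.1.0-gDNA is a mammalian CRISPR expression plasmid built on the pX330 backbone that delivers both Streptococcus pyogenes Cas9 and a single guide RNA directed against the human transcription factor gene EHF (also known as ESE3). A 20-nucleotide protospacer was inserted between the two BbsI sites of pX330, which were destroyed in the process. It sits downstream of the human U6 RNA polymerase III promoter and directly upstream of the S. pyogenes gRNA scaffold, so the complete guide is transcribed as one RNA. The genomic PAM is not part of the plasmid. Cas9 is expressed from a separate Pol II cassette made up of a CMV enhancer, chicken β-actin promoter and hybrid CBA/MVM intron. The coding sequence, which the software annotates as adjoining N- and C-terminal portions, carries a C-terminal nucleoplasmin nuclear localization signal and ends in a bovine growth hormone polyadenylation signal. A single AAV2 inverted terminal repeat is annotated after the polyA signal; one ITR would not be enough for AAV packaging.

The plasmid is propagated in E. coli using a high-copy ColE1/pUC-type origin and is selected with ampicillin through the β-lactamase gene. An f1/M13 phage origin is also present, along with small bom and rop fragments. Two full sequence records are available, one from the depositor (8,508 nt) and one from repository sequencing (8,401 nt). They share the same architecture, and the length difference maps largely to the chicken β-actin promoter, which is annotated as shorter fragments in the sequencing result. The depositor notes that the plasmid is meant to be used together with a companion construct, pEHF-donor. This implies Cas9 cleavage at EHF to promote donor-templated editing of the locus, although the record does not describe the intended modification.
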