Addgene plasmid #113785: pEHF.1.0-gDNA
Purpose: CRISPR plasmid for expression of Cas9 and gRNA targeting human transcription factor EHF
Depositing lab: Kevin White. Depositing organization: University of Chicago.
Backbone
  Vector backbone: pX330
  Backbone manufacturer: Zhang lab (Addgene plasmid ID: 42230)
  Vector type: Mammalian Expression, CRISPR
Growth in bacteria
  Bacterial resistance: Ampicillin, 100 μg/mL
  Growth temperature: 37°C
  Growth strain: DH5alpha
  Copy number: High Copy
Gene/Insert
  Gene/Insert name: EHF
  gRNA/shRNA sequence: AACTGAAGCTGCCAATACTT TGG
  Species: H. sapiens (human)
  Entrez Gene: EHF (a.k.a. ESE3, ESE3B, ESEJ)
  Cloning method: Restriction Enzyme; 5′ cloning site BbsI (destroyed during cloning); 3′ cloning site BbsI (destroyed during cloning)
  Sequencing primers: 5′ hU6-F (5'-GAGGGCCTATTTCCCATGATT-3')
Terms and licenses: Academic/Nonprofit Terms; Industry Terms: Not Available to Industry
Depositor comments: gRNA sequence listed includes 20 nucleotide target sequence, followed by the uncloned PAM sequence. The PAM sequence is not present in the plasmid. Use with plasmid pEHF-donor
How to cite: pEHF.1.0-gDNA was a gift from Kevin White (Addgene plasmid # 113785 ; http://n2t.net/addgene:113785 ; RRID:Addgene_113785)
